>Addgene plasmid #58728 | Mouse Alpha2 delta-3 HA pMT2 | depositor full sequence | sequence record 90810 | Mouse Alpha2 delta-3 HA pMT2 sequence 8505 bps
AAGCTTTTTGCAAAAGCCTAGGCCTCCAAAAAAGCCTCCTCACTACTTCTGGAATAGCTCAGAGGCCGAG
GCGGCCTCGGCCTCTGCATAAATAAAAAAAATTAGTCAGCCATGGGGCGGAGAATGGGCGGAACTGGGCG
GAGTTAGGGGCGGGATGGGCGGAGTTAGGGGCGGGACTATGGTTGCTGACTAATTGAGATGCATGCTTTG
CATACTTCTGCCTGCTGGGGAGCCTGGGGACTTTCCACACCTGGTTGCTGACTAATTGAGATGCATGCTT
TGCATACTTCTGCCTGCTGGGGAGCCTGGGGACTTTCCACACCCTAACTGACACACATTCCACAGGATCC
GGTCGCGCGAATTTCGAGCGGTGTTCCGCGGTCCTCCTCGTATAGAAACTCGGACCACTCTGAGACGAAG
GCTCGCGTCCAGGCCAGCACGAAGGAGGCTAAGTGGGAGGGGTAGCGGTCGTTGTCCACTAGGGGGTCCA
CTCGCTCCAGGGTGTGAAGACACATGTCGCCCTCTTCGGCATCAAGGAAGGTGATTGGTTTATAGGTGTA
GGCCACGTGACCGGGTGTTCCTGAAGGGGGGCTATAAAAGGGGGTGGGGGCGCGTTCGTCCTCACTCTCT
TCCGCATCGCTGTCTGCGAGGGCCAGCTGTTGGGCTCGCGGTTGAGGACAAACTCTTCGCGGTCTTTCCA
GTACTCTTGGATCGGAAACCCGTCGGCCTCCGAACGGTACTCCGCCACCGAGGGACCTGAGCGAGTCCGC
ATCGACCGGATCGGAAAACCTCTCGACTGTTGGGGTGAGTACTCCCTCTCAAAAGCGGGCATGACTTCTG
CGCTAAGATTGTCAGTTTCCAAAAACGAGGAGGATTTGATATTCACCTGGCCCGCGGTGATGCCTTTGAG
GGTGGCCGCGTCCATCTGGTCAGAAAAGACAATCTTTTTGTTGTCAAGCTTGAGGTGTGGCAGGCTTGAG
ATCTGGCCATACACTTGAGTGACAATGACATCCACTTTGCCTTTCTCTCCACAGGTGTCCACTCCCAGGT
CCAACTGCAGGCGAGCCTGAATTGCGGCCGCTCCAGTCGCCGCCGCCGCCGCCGCCGCCAGGATGGCCGG
GCCGGGCTCGCTGTGCTGCGCGTCCCGGGGGGCCTCGGCGCTCCTAGCCACCGCGCTTCTCTACGCCGCT
CTGGGGGACGTGGTGCGCTCCGAGCAGCAGATCCCGCTCTCCGTAGTGAAGCTGTGGGCCTCCGCTTTTG
GTGGGGAGATAAAATCCATCGCTGCCAAGTACTCGGGCTCCCAGCTTCTGCAAAAGAAATACAAAGAGTA
TGAGAAGGACGTTGCCATTGAAGAAATCGACGGTCTCCAACTGGTGAAGAAGTTGGCTAAAATCATGGAG
GAGATGTTCCACAAGAAGTCCGAGGCAGTGAGGCGTCTTGTGGAGGCTGCAGAGGAGGCACACCTGAAAC
ATGAATTTGATGCTGACTTGCAGTATGAATACTTCAATGCTGTGCTGATCAACGAGAGGGACAAAGACGG
GAACTTTTTGGAATTGGGAAAGGAATTCATCTTAGCCCCCAATGACCATTTTAATAATTTGCCTGTGAAC
ATCAGTCTGAGTGATGTGCAAGTGCCAACGAACATGTACAACAAAGATCCTGCCATTGTCAATGGAGTGT
ATTGGTCTGAATCTCTAAACAAAGTTTTTGTGGATAACTTTGATCGGGATCCGTCTCTCATATGGCAGTA
CTTTGGAAGTGCAAAGGGCTTTTTCAGACAGTACCCAGGGATTAAATGGGAACCAGATGAGAATGGAGTC
ATTGCCTTTGACTGCAGGAACAGAAAATGGTACATCCAGGCAGCGACTTCTCCAAAGGATGTTGTCATTT
TGGTGGACGTCAGTGGGAGCATGAAAGGACTCCGCTTGACCATCGCCAAGCAAACAGTGTCCTCAATACT
GGATACTCTGGGTGATGATGACTTCTTCAACATCATCACGTATAACGAAGAGCTTCACTATGTGGAACCT
TGTCTGAACGGAACACTGGTTCAAGCTGACAGGACCAACAAGGAGCACTTCAGGGAGCATTTGGACAAAC
TTTTTGCCAAAGGGATTGGAATGCTGGATATCGCACTGAACGAGGCCTTCAACATACTGAGCGATTTCAA
CCACACTGGACAAGGAAGCATTTGCAGCCAGGCCATCATGCTCATAACTGATGGGGCAGTGGACACCTAT
GATACCATCTTTGCAAAATATAATTGGCCAGACCGAAAGGTTCGAATCTTTACTTACCTCATTGGACGGG
AGGCTGCTTTTGCCGACAATCTCAAGTGGATGGCTTGTGCTAACAAAGGATTTTTCACCCAGATCTCCAC
CTTGGCTGATGTGCAGGAAAATGTCATGGAATACCTCCATGTGCTTAGCCGACCTAAAGTCATTGACCAG
GAGCATGATGTGGTGTGGACCGAAGCGTACATTGACAGCACCCTCCCTCAGGCTCAAAAGCTTGCTGATG
ATCAGGGCCTCGTCTTGATGACCACGGTGGCCATGCCTGTGTTTAGTAAGCAGAACGAAACTAGGTCAAA
GGGCATTCTTCTGGGTGTGGTTGGCACAGATGTCCCAGTTAAAGAGCTTCTGAAGACCATCCCCAAATAC
AAGTTAGGAATTCATGGTTACGCCTTCGCCATCACGAATAATGGATATATCCTGACGCACCCGGAGCTCA
GGCCACTGTATGAAGAAGGAAAAAAACGGAGGAAACCCAACTACAGTAGTGTGGATCTCTCTGAAGTCGA
GTGGGAAGACCGGGATGATGTGTTACGAAATGCCATGGTAAATCGGAAGACTGGGAAATTCTCCATGGAA
GTGAAGAAGACCGTGGACAAAGGGAAATACCCTTACGACGTCCCTGACTACGCCCGGGTTTTGGTGATGA
CCAATGACTACTACTATACAGACATCAAGGGTACTCCTTTCAGTTTAGGTGTGGCGCTCTCCAGGGGCCA
TGGGAAATACTTCTTCCGAGGGAATGTAACCATTGAAGAAGGCCTCCATGACTTAGAACATCCTGACGTG
TCCTTGGCAGATGAATGGTCCTACTGCAACACTGACCTGCACCCAGAGCACCGCCATCTATCTCAACTGG
AAGCCATTAAGCTCTACCTCAAAGGCAAGGAGCCTCTGCTTCAATGTGACAAAGAATTGATTCAAGAAGT
CCTTTTTGATGCTGTGGTGAGCGCCCCTATTGAAGCCTATTGGACGAGCCTGGCCCTCAACAAATCTGAG
AATTCTGACAAGGGTGTAGAGGTCGCCTTCCTCGGCACTCGCACAGGCCTCTCAAGAATCAACCTGTTTG
TGGGGGCCGAACAACTCACCAATCAGGACTTTCTGAAGGCTGGAGACAAAGAGAACATTTTTAATGCCGA
TCATTTCCCTCTCTGGTACAGAAGAGCTGCCGAGCAGATCGCAGGAAGCTTTGTCTATTCCATCCCCTTC
AGCACAGGAACAGTCAACAAAAGCAATGTGGTGACAGCAAGTACCTCCATCCAGCTCCTGGATGAGCGGA
AATCTCCCGTGGTGGCAGCTGTAGGCATTCAGATGAAACTTGAATTCTTCCAAAGGAAGTTCTGGACTGC
CAGCAGACAGTGTGCCTCCCTGGATGGCAAATGCTCCATAAGCTGCGATGACGAGACTGTGAACTGTTAC
CTTATAGACAATAACGGATTCATTCTGGTGTCTGAAGACTACACACAGACTGGAGATTTTTTTGGTGAGG
TGGAAGGAGCTGTCATGAACAAGTTGTTAACAATGGGTTCCTTTAAAAGAATAACCTTGTACGACTACCA
AGCCATGTGTAGAGCCAACAAGGAGAGCAGTGACAGTGCCCATGGACTTCTGGACCCCTATAAGGCCTTT
CTCTCTGCAGCCAAGTGGATAATGACGGAACTTGTCTTGTTCCTGGTGGAGTTTAACCTGTGCAGTTGGT
GGCACTCCGACATGACAGCTAAAGCCCAGAAACTGAAACAGACCCTGGAACCTTGTGATACTGAATACCC
AGCCTTTGTTTCTGAACGCACCATCAAGGAGACCACAGGGAACATTGCTTGCGAAGACTGCTCCAAGTCC
TTCGTCATCCAGCAAATCCCGAGTAGCAATCTGTTCATGGTGGTGGTGGACAGTAGCTGTCTCTGTGAGT
CCGTGGCTCCTATAACCATGGCACCCATTGAAATCAGGTATAATGAATCCCTTAAGTGTGAACGGTTAAA
GGCTCAGAAGATCAGACGACGTCCAGAATCCTGCCACGGCTTCCATCCTGAGGAGAATGCAAGAGAGTGT
GGGGGTGCATCGAGTCTTCAGGCCCAGGCGGCCTTGCTGCTGCTGCCCCTGGTTTCGAGTCTCTTCTCAA
GGTGAGCGGCCGCACTAGTCCCGGGTACCTCGAGGAATTCCGGGGGGGGGGGGGGGGGGGACAGCTCAGG
GCTGCGATTTCGCGCCAAACTTGACGGCAATCCTAGCGTGAAGGCTGGTAGGATTTTATCCCCGCTGCCA
TCATGGTTCGACCATTGAACTGCATCGTCGCCGTGTCCCAAAATATGGGGATTGGCAAGAACGGAGACCT
ACCCTGGCCTCCGCTCAGGAACGAGTTCAAGTACTTCCAAAGAATGACCACAACCTCTTCAGTGGAAGGT
AAACAGAATCTGGTGATTATGGGTAGGAAAACCTGGTTCTCCATTCCTGAGAAGAATCGACCTTTAAAGG
ACAGAATTAATATAGTTCTCAGTAGAGAACTCAAAGAACCACCACGAGGAGCTCATTTTCTTGCCAAAAG
TTTGGATGATGCCTTAAGACTTATTGAACAACCGGAATTGGCAAGTAAAGTAGACATGGTTTGGATAGTC
GGAGGCAGTTCTGTTTACCAGGAAGCCATGAATCAACCAGGCCACCTCAGACTCTTTGTGACAAGGATCA
TGCAGGAATTTGAAAGTGACACGTTTTTCCCAGAAATTGATTTGGGGAAATATAAACTTCTCCCAGAATA
CCCAGGCGTCCTCTCTGAGGTCCAGGAGGAAAAAGGCATCAAGTATAAGTTTGAAGTCTACGAGAAGAAA
GACTAACAGGAAGATGCTTTCAAGTTCTCTGCTCCCCTCCTAAAGCTATGCATTTTTTATAAGACCATGG
GACTTTTGCTGGCTTTAGATCATAATCAGCCATACCACATTTGTAGAGGTTTTACTTGCTTTAAAAAACC
TCCCACACCTCCCCCTGAACCTGAAACATAAAATGAATGCAATTGTTGTTGTTAACTTGTTTATTGCAGC
TTATAATGGTTACAAATAAAGCAATAGCATCACAAATTTCACAAATAAAGCATTTTTTTCACTGCATTCT
AGTTGTGGTTTGTCCAAACTCATCAATGTATCTTATCATGTCTGGATCCCCGGCCAACGGTCTGGTGACC
CGGCTGCGAGAGCTCGGTGTACCTGAGACGCGAGTAAGCCCTTGAGTCAAAGACGTAGTCGTTGCAAGTC
CGCACCAGGTACTGATATCCCACCAAAAAGTGCGGCGGCGGCTGGCGGTAGAGGGGCCAGCGTAGGGTGG
CCGGGGCTCCGGGGGCGAGGTCTTCCAACATAAGGCGATGATATCCGTAGATGTACCTGGACATCCAGGT
GATGCCGGCGGCGGTGGTGGAGGCGCGCGGAAAGTCGCGGACGCGGTTCCAGATGTTGCGCAGCGGCAAA
AAGTGCTCCATGGTCGGGACGCTCTGGCCGGTGAGGCGTGCGCAGTCGTTGACGCTCTAGACCGTGCAAA
AGGAGAGCCTGTAAGCGGGCACTCTTCCGTGGTCTGGTGGATAAATTCGCAAGGGTATCATGGCGGACGA
CCGGGGTTCGAACCCCGGATCCGGCCGTCCGCCGTGATCCATCCGGTTACCGCCCGCGTGTCGAACCCAG
GTGTGCGACGTCAGACAACGGGGGAGCGCTCCTTTTGGCTTCCTTCCAGGCGCGGCGGCTGCTGCGCTAG
CTTTTTTGGCGAGCTCGAATTAATTCTGCATTAATGAATCGGCCAACGCGCGGGGAGAGGCGGTTTGCGT
ATTGGGCGCTCTTCCGCTTCCTCGCTCACTGACTCGCTGCGCTCGGTCGTTCGGCTGCGGCGAGCGGTAT
CAGCTCACTCAAAGGCGGTAATACGGTTATCCACAGAATCAGGGGATAACGCAGGAAAGAACATGTGAGC
AAAAGGCCAGCAAAAGGCCAGGAACCGTAAAAAGGCCGCGTTGCTGGCGTTTTTCCATAGGCTCCGCCCC
CCTGACGAGCATCACAAAAATCGACGCTCAAGTCAGAGGTGGCGAAACCCGACAGGACTATAAAGATACC
AGGCGTTTCCCCCTGGAAGCTCCCTCGTGCGCTCTCCTGTTCCGACCCTGCCGCTTACCGGATACCTGTC
CGCCTTTCTCCCTTCGGGAAGCGTGGCGCTTTCTCAATGCTCACGCTGTAGGTATCTCAGTTCGGTGTAG
GTCGTTCGCTCCAAGCTGGGCTGTGTGCACGAACCCCCCGTTCAGCCCGACCGCTGCGCCTTATCCGGTA
ACTATCGTCTTGAGTCCAACCCGGTAAGACACGACTTATCGCCACTGGCAGCAGCCACTGGTAACAGGAT
TAGCAGAGCGAGGTATGTAGGCGGTGCTACAGAGTTCTTGAAGTGGTGGCCTAACTACGGCTACACTAGA
AGGACAGTATTTGGTATCTGCGCTCTGCTGAAGCCAGTTACCTTCGGAAAAAGAGTTGGTAGCTCTTGAT
CCGGCAAACAAACCACCGCTGGTAGCGGTGGTTTTTTTGTTTGCAAGCAGCAGATTACGCGCAGAAAAAA
AGGATCTCAAGAAGATCCTTTGATCTTTTCTACGGGGTCTGACGCTCAGTGGAACGAAAACTCACGTTAA
GGGATTTTGGTCATGAGATTATCAAAAAGGATCTTCACCTAGATCCTTTTAAATTAAAAATGAAGTTTTA
AATCAATCTAAAGTATATATGAGTAAACTTGGTCTGACAGTTACCAATGCTTAATCAGTGAGGCACCTAT
CTCAGCGATCTGTCTATTTCGTTCATCCATAGTTGCCTGACTCCCCGTCGTGTAGATAACTACGATACGG
GAGGGCTTACCATCTGGCCCCAGTGCTGCAATGATACCGCGAGACCCACGCTCACCGGCTCCAGATTTAT
CAGCAATAAACCAGCCAGCCGGAAGGGCCGAGCGCAGAAGTGGTCCTGCAACTTTATCCGCCTCCATCCA
GTCTATTAATTGTTGCCGGGAAGCTAGAGTAAGTAGTTCGCCAGTTAATAGTTTGCGCAACGTTGTTGCC
ATTGCTACAGGCATCGTGGTGTCACGCTCGTCGTTTGGTATGGCTTCATTCAGCTCCGGTTCCCAACGAT
CAAGGCGAGTTACATGATCCCCCATGTTGTGCAAAAAAGCGGTTAGCTCCTTCGGTCCTCCGATCGTTGT
CAGAAGTAAGTTGGCCGCAGTGTTATCACTCATGGTTATGGCAGCACTGCATAATTCTCTTACTGTCATG
CCATCCGTAAGATGCTTTTCTGTGACTGGTGAGTACTCAACCAAGTCATTCTGAGAATAGTGTATGCGGC
GACCGAGTTGCTCTTGCCCGGCGTCAATACGGGATAATACCGCGCCACATAGCAGAACTTTAAAAGTGCT
CATCATTGGAAAACGTTCTTCGGGGCGAAAACTCTCAAGGATCTTACCGCTGTTGAGATCCAGTTCGATG
TAACCCACTCGTGCACCCAACTGATCTTCAGCATCTTTTACTTTCACCAGCGTTTCTGGGTGAGCAAAAA
CAGGAAGGCAAAATGCCGCAAAAAAGGGAATAAGGGCGACACGGAAATGTTGAATACTCATACTCTTCCT
TTTTCAATATTATTGAAGCATTTATCAGGGTTATTGTCTCATGAGCGGATACATATTTGAATGTATTTAG
AAAAATAAACAAATAGGGGTTCCGCGCACATTTCCCCGAAAAGTGCCACCTGACGTCTAAGAAACCATTA
TTATCATGACATTAACCTATAAAAATAGGCGTATCACGAGGCCCTTTCGTCTCGCGCGTTTCGGTGATGA
CGGTGAAAACCTCTGACACATGCAGCTCCCGGAGACGGTCACAGCTTGTCTGTAAGCGGATGCCGGGAGC
AGACAAGCCCGTCAGGGCGCGTCAGCGGGTGTTGGCGGGTGTCGGGGCTGGCTTAACTATGCGGCATCAG
AGCAGATTGTACTGAGAGTGCACCATATGCGGTGTGAAATACCGCACAGATGCGTAAGGAGAAAATACCG
CATCAGGCGCCATTCGCCATTCAGGCTGCGCAACTGTTGGGAAGGGCGATCGGTGCGGGCCTCTTCGCTA
TTACGCCAGCTGGCGAAAGGGGGATGTGCTGCAAGGCGATTAAGTTGGGTAACGCCAGGGTTTTCCCAGT
CACGACGTTGTAAAACGACGGCCAGTGCCAAGCTT
Features (pLannotate 1.2.2; 18 found; start..end, strand, type, name):
      7..336     -  promoter       SV40 promoter: SV40 enhancer and early promoter
    357..788     -  CDS            POL (fragment): DPOL_ADE05 - Experimental evidence at protein level: Swiss-Prot protein existence level 1. Eukaryotic-type DNA polymerase involved in viral genomic replication. DNA synthesis is protein primed, and acts in a strand displacement replication. Assembles in complex with viral pTP, DBP, host NFIA and host POU2F1/OCT1 on viral origin of replication. The polymerase covalently transfers dCMP onto pTP, thereby initiating complementary strand synthesis. From Human adenovirus C serotype 5 (HAdV-5) (Human adenovirus 5).
    805..1034    +  intron         chimeric intron: chimera between introns from adenovirus and immunoglobulin heavy chain genes
   1092..1109    -  promoter       chicken β-actin promoter (fragment): contains a 21-bp deletion relative to the standard chicken β-actin promoter
   1113..4412    +  CDS            Cacna2d3: CA2D3_MOUSE - Experimental evidence at protein level: Swiss-Prot protein existence level 1. The alpha-2/delta subunit of voltage-dependent calcium channels regulates calcium current density and activation/inactivation kinetics of the calcium channel. Acts as a regulatory subunit for P/Q- type calcium channel (CACNA1A), N-type (CACNA1B), L-type (CACNA1C OR CACNA1D) but not T-type (CACNA1G). From Mus musculus (Mouse).
   4451..4467    +  promoter       chicken β-actin promoter (fragment): contains a 21-bp deletion relative to the standard chicken β-actin promoter
   4553..5116    +  CDS            DHFR: mouse dihydrofolate reductase; Mus musculus Dhfr
   5198..5281    +  CDS            large T antigen (fragment): large T antigen from SV40 (simian virus 40)
   5304..5438    +  polyA_signal   SV40 poly(A) signal: SV40 polyadenylation signal
   5446..5796    -  CDS            PTP (fragment): TERM_ADE02 - Experimental evidence at protein level: Swiss-Prot protein existence level 1. Protein covalently bound to the viral DNA that acts as a primer for viral genomic replication by DNA strand displacement. Assembles on the viral origin of replication in an initiation complex with viral polymerase, DBP, host NFIA and host POU2F1/OCT1. During initiation, the polymerase covalently couples the first dCTP with Ser- 580 of pTP. The terminal protein stimulates the template activity over 20 fold compared to protein-free templates. Neo-synthesized viral genomes are linked to two preterminal prot
   5827..5983    +  ncRNA          VA: Accession: RF00102 - VA RNA
   6046..6099    -  CDS            lacI (fragment): lac repressor; lacI; The lac repressor binds to the lac operator to inhibit transcription in E. coli. This inhibition can be relieved by adding lactose or isopropyl-β-D-thiogalactopyranoside (IPTG).
   6282..6870    -  rep_origin     ori: high-copy-number ColE1/pMB1/pBR322/pUC origin of replication
   7041..7901    -  CDS            AmpR: β-lactamase; bla; confers resistance to ampicillin, carbenicillin, and related antibiotics
   7902..8006    -  promoter       AmpR promoter: bla
   8101..8136    +  CDS            rop (fragment): Rop protein, which maintains plasmids at low copy number; rop
   8238..8337    +  misc_feature   bom (fragment): basis of mobility region from pBR322
   8343..8497    -  CDS            lacZα (fragment): LacZα fragment of β-galactosidase; lacZ fragment
