[The description below was written by a language model from this plasmid's Addgene catalogue record and pLannotate feature annotations shown in this document.]
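Description:
Mouse Alpha2 delta-3 HA pMT2 is a mammalian expression plasmid of about 8.5 kb built on the pMT2 backbone (roughly 5.1 kb without insert). It is maintained in E. coli through a high-copy ColE1/pUC-type origin and selected with ampicillin via the β-lactamase gene and its native promoter. Small fragments of rop, bom, lacI and lacZα annotated around the bacterial region are remnants of the parental cloning vectors rather than functional units.

The payload is the mouse Cacna2d3 coding sequence, which encodes the alpha2delta-3 auxiliary subunit of voltage-gated calcium channels. This protein regulates current density and gating kinetics of P/Q-, N- and L-type channels. According to the depositor, an HA epitope tag lies in the middle of the insert rather than at a terminus; it is not annotated separately in the feature table, so its exact position is not given. The record lists SV40 as the promoter, and an SV40 enhancer/early promoter element sits upstream of the insert, although it is annotated on the opposite strand. Between it and the coding sequence are an adenovirus-derived segment (picked up as a polymerase fragment) and a chimeric adenovirus/immunoglobulin intron, which typically improves transcript processing. Downstream of Cacna2d3 come a mouse DHFR coding sequence, an SV40 poly(A) signal and an adenoviral VA RNA gene, an element generally included to support translation in transfected cells. The very short chicken β-actin promoter matches flanking the insert are probably annotation artefacts.

The plasmid is intended for expressing HA-tagged alpha2delta-3 in mammalian cells. The associated work concerns GPI anchoring of alpha2delta subunits and its importance for their function.
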