Addgene plasmid #58728: Mouse Alpha2 delta-3 HA pMT2
Purpose: expression of HA tagged mouse Alpha2 delta-3 in mamalian cells
Depositing lab: Annette Dolphin. Depositing organization: University College London. Publication: The alpha2delta subunits of voltage-gated calcium channels form GPI-anchored proteins, a posttranslational modification essential for function. Davies A, Kadurin I, Alvarez-Laviada A, Douglas L, Nieto-Rostro M, Bauer CS, Pratt WS, Dolphin AC. Proc Natl Acad Sci U S A. 2010 Jan 26;107(4):1654-9. doi: 10.1073/pnas.0908735107. Epub 2010 Jan 4. PubMed 20080692.
Backbone
  Vector backbone: pMT2
  Backbone size w/o insert (bp): 5100
  Vector type: Mammalian Expression
Growth in bacteria
  Bacterial resistance: Ampicillin, 100 μg/mL
  Growth temperature: 37°C
  Growth strain: DH5alpha
  Copy number: Unknown
Gene/Insert
  Gene/Insert name: alpha2 delta-3 (alt names: Cacna2d3; calcium channel, voltage-dependent, alpha2/delta subunit 3)
  Species: M. musculus (mouse)
  Entrez Gene: Cacna2d3 (a.k.a. Cacnad3)
  Promoter: SV40
  Cloning method: Unknown
  Sequencing primers: 5′ pMT2-F
Terms and licenses: Academic/Nonprofit Terms; Industry Terms: Not Available to Industry
Depositor comments: There is an HA tag in middle of insert.
How to cite: Mouse Alpha2 delta-3 HA pMT2 was a gift from Annette Dolphin (Addgene plasmid # 58728 ; http://n2t.net/addgene:58728 ; RRID:Addgene_58728)
