>Addgene plasmid #58728 | Mouse Alpha2 delta-3 HA pMT2 | addgene partial sequence | sequence record 95535 | mA2D3-F1 5'-AAAAACGGAGGAAACCCAAC-3'
GGGAAATTCTCCATGGAAGTGAAGAAGACCGTGGACAAAGGGAAATACCCTTACGACGTCCCTGACTACG
CCCGGGTTTTGGTGATGACCAATGACTACTACTATACAGACATCAAGGGTACTCCTTTCAGTTTAGGTGT
GGCGCTCTCCAGGGGCCATGGGAAATACTTCTTCCGAGGGAATGTAACCATTGAAGAAGGCCTCCATGAC
TTAGAACATCCTGACGTGTCCTTGGCAGATGAATGGTCCTACTGCAACACTGACCTGCACCCAGAGCACC
GCCATCTATCTCAACTGGAAGCCATTAAGCTCTACCTCAAAGGCAAGGAGCCTCTGCTTCAATGTGACAA
AGAATTGATTCAAGAAGTCCTTTTTGATGCTGTGGTGAGCGCCCCTATTGAAGCCTATTGGACGAGCCTG
GCCCTCAACAAATCTGAGAATTCTGACAAGGGTGTAGAGGTCGCCTTCCTCGGCACTCGCACAGGCCTCT
CAAGAATCAACCTGTTTGTGGGGGCCGAACAACTCACCAATCAGGACTTTCTGAAGGCTGGAGACAAAGA
GAACATTTTTAATGCCGATCATTTCCCTCTCTGGTACAGAAGAGCTGCCGAGCAGATCGCAGGAAGCTTT
GTCTATTCCATCCCCTTCAGCACAGGAACAGTCAACAAAAGCAATGTGGTGACAGCAAGTACCTCCATCC
AGCTCCTGGATGAGCGGAAATCTCCCGTGGTGGCAGCTGTAGGCATTCAGATGAAACTTGAATTCTTCCA
AAGGAAGTTCTGGACTGCCAGCAGACAGTGTGCCTCCCTGGATGGCAAATGCTCCATAAGCTGCGATGAC
GAGACTGTGAACTGTTACCTTATAGACAATAACGGATTCA
