>Addgene plasmid #58728 | Mouse Alpha2 delta-3 HA pMT2 | addgene partial sequence | sequence record 95537 | pMT2-F 5'-TTGCCTTTCTCTCCACAGGT-3'
TTGCGGCCGCTCCAGTCGCCGCCGCCGCCGCCGCCGCCAGGATGGCCGGGCCGGGCTCGCTGTGCTGCGC
GTCCCGGGGGGCCTCGGCGCTCCTAGCCACCGCGCTTCTCTACGCCGCTCTGGGGGACGTGGTGCGCTCC
GAGCAGCAGATCCCGCTCTCCGTAGTGAAGCTGTGGGCCTCCGCTTTTGGTGGGGAGATAAAATCCATCG
CTGCCAAGTACTCGGGCTCCCAGCTTCTGCAAAAGAAATACAAAGAGTATGAGAAGGACGTTGCCATTGA
AGAAATCGACGGTCTCCAACTGGTGAAGAAGTTGGCTAAAATCATGGAGGAGATGTTCCACAAGAAGTCC
GAGGCAGTGAGGCGTCTTGTGGAGGCTGCAGAGGAGGCACACCTGAAACATGAATTTGATGCTGACTTGC
AGTATGAATACTTCAATGCTGTGCTGATCAACGAGAGGGACAAAGACGGGAACTTTTTGGAATTGGGAAA
GGAATTCATCTTAGCCCCCAATGACCATTTTAATAATTTGCCTGTGAACATCAGTCTGAGTGATGTGCAA
GTGCCAACGAACATGTACAACAAAGATCCTGCCATTGTCAATGGAGTGTATTGGTCTGAATCTCTAAACA
AAGTTTTTGTGGATAACTTTGATCGGGATCCGTCTCTCATATGGCAGTACTTTGGAAGTGCAAAGGGCTT
TTTCAGACAGTACCCAGGGATTAAATGGGAACCAGATGAGAATGGAGTCATTGCCTTTGACTGCAGGAAC
AGAAAATGGTACATCCAGGCAGCGACTTCTCCAAAGGATGTTGTCATTTTGGTGGACGTCAGTGGGAGCA
TGAAAGGACTCCGCTTGACCATCGCCAAGCAAAACAGTGTCCTCAATACTGGATACTCTGG
