>Addgene plasmid #58728 | Mouse Alpha2 delta-3 HA pMT2 | addgene partial sequence | sequence record 95540 | pMT2-R2 5'-CTCCTCGTGGTGGTTCTTTG-3'
GGTCGATTCTTCTCAGGAATGGAGAACCAGGTTTTCCTACCCATAATCACCAGATTCTGTTTACCTTCCA
CTGAAGAGGTTGTGGTCATTCTTTGGAAGTACTTGAACTCGTTCCTGAGCGGAGGCCAGGGTAGGTCTCC
GTTCTTGCCAATCCCCATATTTTGGGACACGGCGACGATGCAGTTCAATGGTCGAACCATGATGGCAGCG
GGGATAAAATCCTACCAGCCTTCACGCTAGGATTGCCGTCAAGTTTGGCGCGAAATCGCAGCCCTGAGCT
GTCCCC
